Addgene plasmid #168214: pMEH295 NLS dTomato 1x wild type MS2 loop
Purpose: Mammalian expression of nuclear-localized dTomato with 1 wild type MS2 loop
Depositing lab: Joshua Leonard. Depositing organization: Northwestern University. Publication: A platform for actively loading cargo RNA to elucidate limiting steps in EV-mediated delivery. Hung ME, Leonard JN. J Extracell Vesicles. 2016 May 13;5:31027. doi: 10.3402/jev.v5.31027. eCollection 2016. PubMed 27189348.
Backbone
  Vector backbone: pGIPZ
  Backbone manufacturer: Open Biosciences
  Backbone size w/o insert (bp): 9335
  Total vector size (bp): 10073
  Modifications to backbone: Includes 1 wild type MS2 loop downstream of WPRE
  Vector type: Mammalian Expression, Lentiviral
  Selectable markers: Hygromycin
Growth in bacteria
  Bacterial resistance: Ampicillin and Bleocin (Zeocin), 100 & 50 μg/mL
  Growth temperature: 37°C
  Growth strain: NEB Stable
  Copy number: High Copy
Gene/Insert
  Gene/Insert name: NLS dTomato
  Species: Synthetic
  Insert size (bp): 738
  Promoter: CMV
  Tag / fusion protein: NLS (N terminal on insert)
  Cloning method: Restriction Enzyme; 5′ cloning site NheI (not destroyed); 3′ cloning site N/A (unknown if destroyed)
  Sequencing primers: 5′ CMVF CGCAAATGGGCGGTAGGCGTG; 3′ WPRE R ggagcaacatagttaagaatacc
Terms and licenses: Academic/Nonprofit Terms; Industry Terms: Not Available to Industry
Depositor comments: Hygromycin selection marker is not within the LTRs
How to cite: pMEH295 NLS dTomato 1x wild type MS2 loop was a gift from Joshua Leonard (Addgene plasmid # 168214 ; http://n2t.net/addgene:168214 ; RRID:Addgene_168214)
