[The description below was written by a language model from this plasmid's Addgene catalogue record and pLannotate feature annotations shown in this document.]
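Description:
pMEH295 NLS dTomato 1x wild type MS2 loop is a lentiviral transfer and mammalian expression plasmid of about 10.1 kb built on the pGIPZ backbone. It replicates in E. coli from a high-copy ColE1/pUC-type origin. Bacterial selection uses ampicillin (AmpR under its own promoter) together with Zeocin, the latter through an EM7-driven BleoR cassette that sits in reverse orientation within the viral region. An f1 origin is also present.

The HIV-1-derived elements comprise a truncated 5' LTR, the Ψ packaging signal with a partial gag sequence, the RRE for Rev-dependent export of the genomic RNA, the cPPT/CTS, and a self-inactivating ΔU3 3' LTR followed by a bGH polyadenylation signal.

Between the LTRs, the CMV enhancer and promoter drive a synthetic insert encoding dTomato, a dimeric orange-red fluorescent protein, with an N-terminal nuclear localization signal. A WPRE follows the coding sequence to boost transcript stability and expression. According to the record, a single wild type MS2 stem-loop was added downstream of the WPRE. The automated feature table does not annotate this loop separately. Placed in the 3' untranslated region, such a loop allows the transcript to be bound by MS2 bacteriophage coat protein fusions.

An SV40 promoter-driven hygromycin resistance cassette with an SV40 poly(A) signal allows selection in mammalian cells. The depositor notes that it lies outside the LTRs, so it would act after plasmid transfection but would not be carried into cells by viral transduction. The associated publication concerns active loading of cargo RNA into extracellular vesicles, which suggests the construct supplies an MS2-tagged reporter mRNA as cargo. The nuclear dTomato signal would then report expression of that cargo.
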