Features (pLannotate 1.2.2; 31 found; start..end, strand, type, name):
      9..338     +  CDS            nef (fragment): NEF_HV1BR - Experimental evidence at protein level: Swiss-Prot protein existence level 1. Extracellular Nef protein targets CD4(+) T-lymphocytes for apoptosis by interacting with CXCR4 surface receptors (PubMed:14990729). From Human immunodeficiency virus type 1 group M subtype B (isolate BRU/LAI) (HIV-1).
    386..643     +  LTR            5' LTR (truncated): truncated 5' long terminal repeat (LTR) from HIV-1
    690..815     +  misc_feature   HIV-1 Ψ: packaging signal of human immunodeficiency virus type 1
    799..1137    +  CDS            HIV-1 gag (fragment): gag protein from human immunodeficiency virus 1; gag
   1312..1545    +  misc_feature   RRE: The Rev response element (RRE) of HIV-1 allows for Rev-dependent mRNA export from the nucleus to the cytoplasm.
   1922..2022    +  CDS            Rev (fragment): human immunodeficiency virus 1 (HIV-1) Rev protein; rev; enhances nuclear export of unspliced and incompletely spliced viral mRNAs
   2072..2189    +  misc_feature   cPPT/CTS: central polypurine tract and central termination sequence of HIV-1
   2254..2628    -  CDS            BleoR: antibiotic-binding protein; Sh ble from Streptoalloteichus hindustanus; confers resistance to bleomycin, phleomycin, and Zeocin™
   2648..2695    -  promoter       EM7 promoter: synthetic bacterial promoter&nbsp
   2800..3103    +  enhancer       CMV enhancer: human cytomegalovirus immediate early enhancer
   3104..3307    +  promoter       CMV promoter: human cytomegalovirus (CMV) immediate early promoter
   3439..4140    +  CDS            dTomato: dTomato is a basic (constitutively fluorescent) orange fluorescent protein published in 2004, derived from Discosoma sp.. It is reported to be a somewhat slowly-maturing dimer with low acid sensitivity.
   4150..4738    +  misc_feature   WPRE: woodchuck hepatitis virus posttranscriptional regulatory element
   4742..4758    +  misc_feature   MCS (fragment): pUC18/19 multiple cloning site
   4767..4850    +  CDS            nef (fragment): NEF_HV1Z2 - Experimental evidence at protein level: Swiss-Prot protein existence level 1. Extracellular Nef protein targets CD4(+) T-lymphocytes for apoptosis by interacting with CXCR4 surface receptors. From Human immunodeficiency virus type 1 group M subtype D (isolate Z2/CDC-Z34) (HIV-1).
   4852..5085    +  LTR            3' LTR (ΔU3): self-inactivating 3' long terminal repeat (LTR) from HIV-1
   5192..5416    +  polyA_signal   bGH poly(A) signal: bovine growth hormone polyadenylation signal
   5420..5441    +  promoter       SV40 promoter (fragment): SV40 enhancer and early promoter
   5462..5890    +  rep_origin     f1 ori (sequence partly withheld): f1 bacteriophage origin of replication; arrow indicates direction of (+) strand synthesis
   5904..6233    +  promoter       SV40 promoter: SV40 enhancer and early promoter
   6282..7307    +  CDS            HygR: aminoglycoside phosphotransferase from E. coli; aph(4)-Ia; confers resistance to hygromycin
   7317..7442    +  CDS            ble (fragment): BLE_KLEPN - Experimental evidence at protein level: Swiss-Prot protein existence level 1. Binding protein with a strong affinity to the bleomycin family of antibiotics. Binds to CL990; an antimitotic-antibiotic compound. From Klebsiella pneumoniae.
   7437..7558    +  polyA_signal   SV40 poly(A) signal: SV40 polyadenylation signal
   7631..7647    -  protein_bind   lac operator: The lac repressor binds to the lac operator to inhibit transcription in E. coli. This inhibition can be relieved by adding lactose or isopropyl-β-D-thiogalactopyranoside (IPTG). lac repressor encoded by lacI
   7655..7685    -  promoter       lac promoter: promoter for the E. coli lac operon
   7700..7721    -  protein_bind   CAP binding site: CAP binding activates transcription in the presence of cAMP. E. coli catabolite activator protein
   7734..7826    -  CDS            lacI (fragment): lac repressor; lacI; The lac repressor binds to the lac operator to inhibit transcription in E. coli. This inhibition can be relieved by adding lactose or isopropyl-β-D-thiogalactopyranoside (IPTG).
   8009..8597    -  rep_origin     ori: high-copy-number ColE1/pMB1/pBR322/pUC origin of replication
   8768..9628    -  CDS            AmpR: β-lactamase; bla; confers resistance to ampicillin, carbenicillin, and related antibiotics
   9629..9733    -  promoter       AmpR promoter: bla
   9781..9915    +  polyA_signal   SV40 poly(A) signal: SV40 polyadenylation signal
>Addgene plasmid #168214 | pMEH295 NLS dTomato 1x wild type MS2 loop | addgene full sequence | sequence record 350175 | Addgene NGS Result
CTTAGTAGTTGGAAGGGCTAATTCACTCCCAAAGAAGACAAGATATCCTTGATCTGTGGATCTACCACAC
ACAAGGCTACTTCCCTGATTAGCAGAACTACACACCAGGGCCAGGGGTCAGATATCCACTGACCTTTGGA
TGGTGCTACAAGCTAGTACCAGTTGAGCCAGATAAGGTAGAAGAGGCCAATAAAGGAGAGAACACCAGCT
TGTTACACCCTGTGAGCCTGCATGGGATGGATGACCCGGAGAGAGAAGTGTTAGAGTGGAGGTTTGACAG
CCGCCTAGCATTTCATCACGTGGCCCGAGAGCTGCATCCGGAGTACTTCAAGAACTGCTGATATCGAGCT
TGCTACAAGGGACTTTCCGCTGGGGACTTTCCAGGGAGGCGTGGCCTGGGCGGGACTGGGGAGTGGCGAG
CCCTCAGATCCTGCATATAAGCAGCTGCTTTTTGCCTGTACTGGGTCTCTCTGGTTAGACCAGATCTGAG
CCTGGGAGCTCTCTGGCTAACTAGGGAACCCACTGCTTAAGCCTCAATAAAGCTTGCCTTGAGTGCTTCA
AGTAGTGTGTGCCCGTCTGTTGTGTGACTCTGGTAACTAGAGATCCCTCAGACCCTTTTAGTCAGTGTGG
AAAATCTCTAGCAGTGGCGCCCGAACAGGGACTTGAAAGCGAAAGGGAAACCAGAGGAGCTCTCTCGACG
CAGGACTCGGCTTGCTGAAGCGCGCACGGCAAGAGGCGAGGGGCGGCGACTGGTGAGTACGCCAAAAATT
TTGACTAGCGGAGGCTAGAAGGAGAGAGATGGGTGCGAGAGCGTCAGTATTAAGCGGGGGAGAATTAGAT
CGCGATGGGAAAAAATTCGGTTAAGGCCAGGGGGAAAGAAAAAATATAAATTAAAACATATAGTATGGGC
AAGCAGGGAGCTAGAACGATTCGCAGTTAATCCTGGCCTGTTAGAAACATCAGAAGGCTGTAGACAAATA
CTGGGACAGCTACAACCATCCCTTCAGACAGGATCAGAAGAACTTAGATCATTATATAATACAGTAGCAA
CCCTCTATTGTGTGCATCAAAGGATAGAGATAAAAGACACCAAGGAAGCTTTAGACAAGATAGAGGAAGA
GCAAAACAAAAGTAAGACCACCGCACAGCAAGCGGCCGGCCGCTGATCTTCAGACCTGGAGGAGGAGATA
TGAGGGACAATTGGAGAAGTGAATTATATAAATATAAAGTAGTAAAAATTGAACCATTAGGAGTAGCACC
CACCAAGGCAAAGAGAAGAGTGGTGCAGAGAGAAAAAAGAGCAGTGGGAATAGGAGCTTTGTTCCTTGGG
TTCTTGGGAGCAGCAGGAAGCACTATGGGCGCAGCGTCAATGACGCTGACGGTACAGGCCAGACAATTAT
TGTCTGGTATAGTGCAGCAGCAGAACAATTTGCTGAGGGCTATTGAGGCGCAACAGCATCTGTTGCAACT
CACAGTCTGGGGCATCAAGCAGCTCCAGGCAAGAATCCTGGCTGTGGAAAGATACCTAAAGGATCAACAG
CTCCTGGGGATTTGGGGTTGCTCTGGAAAACTCATTTGCACCACTGCTGTGCCTTGGAATGCTAGTTGGA
GTAATAAATCTCTGGAACAGATTTGGAATCACACGACCTGGATGGAGTGGGACAGAGAAATTAACAATTA
CACAAGCTTAATACACTCCTTAATTGAAGAATCGCAAAACCAGCAAGAAAAGAATGAACAAGAATTATTG
GAATTAGATAAATGGGCAAGTTTGTGGAATTGGTTTAACATAACAAATTGGCTGTGGTATATAAAATTAT
TCATAATGATAGTAGGAGGCTTGGTAGGTTTAAGAATAGTTTTTGCTGTACTTTCTATAGTGAATAGAGT
TAGGCAGGGATATTCACCATTATCGTTTCAGACCCACCTCCCAACCCCGAGGGGACCCGACAGGCCCGAA
GGAATAGAAGAAGAAGGTGGAGAGAGAGACAGAGACAGATCCATTCGATTAGTGAACGGATCGGCACTGC
GTGCGCCAATTCTGCAGACAAATGGCAGTATTCATCCACAATTTTAAAAGAAAAGGGGGGATTGGGGGGT
ACAGTGCAGGGGAAAGAATAGTAGACATAATAGCAACAGACATACAAACTAAAGAATTACAAAAACAAAT
TACAAAAATTCAAAATTTTCGGGTTTATTACAGGGACAGCAGAGATCCAGTTTGGTTAGTACCGGGCCCG
CTCTAGTCCGGAATCAGTCCTGCTCCTCGGCCACGAAGTGCACGCAGTTGCCGGCCGGGTCGCGCAGGGC
GAACTCCCGCCCCCACGGCTGCTCGCCGATCTCGGTCATGGCCGGCCCGGAGGCGTCCCGGAAGTTCGTG
GACACGACCTCCGACCACTCGGCGTACAGCTCGTCCAGGCCGCGCACCCACACCCAGGCCAGGGTGTTGT
CCGGCACCACCTGGTCCTGGACCGCGCTGATGAACAGGGTCACGTCGTCCCGGACCACACCGGCGAAGTC
GTCCTCCACGAAGTCCCGGGAGAACCCGAGCCGGTCGGTCCAGAACTCGACCGCTCCGGCGACGTCGCGC
GCGGTGAGCACCGGAACGGCACTGGTCAACTTGGCCATGGTGGCCCTCCTATAGTGAGTCGTATTATACT
ATGCCGATATACTATGCCGATGATTAATTGTCAACACGTGCTGCAGGTCCGAGGTTCTAGACGTATTACC
GCCATGCATTAGTTATTAATAGTAATCAATTACGGGGTCATTAGTTCATAGCCCATATATGGAGTTCCGC
GTTACATAACTTACGGTAAATGGCCCGCCTGGCTGACCGCCCAACGACCCCCGCCCATTGACGTCAATAA
TGACGTATGTTCCCATAGTAACGCCAATAGGGACTTTCCATTGACGTCAATGGGTGGAGTATTTACGGTA
AACTGCCCACTTGGCAGTACATCAAGTGTATCATATGCCAAGTACGCCCCCTATTGACGTCAATGACGGT
AAATGGCCCGCCTGGCATTATGCCCAGTACATGACCTTATGGGACTTTCCTACTTGGCAGTACATCTACG
TATTAGTCATCGCTATTACCATGGTGATGCGGTTTTGGCAGTACATCAATGGGCGTGGATAGCGGTTTGA
CTCACGGGGATTTCCAAGTCTCCACCCCATTGACGTCAATGGGAGTTTGTTTTGGCACCAAAATCAACGG
GACTTTCCAAAATGTCGTAACAACTCCGCCCCATTGACGCAAATGGGCGGTAGGCGTGTACGGTGGGAGG
TCTATATAAGCAGAGCTCGTTTAGTGAACCGTCAGATCGCCTGGAGACGCCATCCACGCTGTTTTGACCT
CCATAGAAGACACCGACTCTACTAGAGGATCTGCCACCAGCTAGCATGCCCAAGAAAAAGCGGAAGGTGT
CCCGGGGAATGGTGAGCAAGGGCGAGGAGGTCATCAAAGAGTTCATGCGCTTCAAGGTGCGCATGGAGGG
CTCCATGAACGGCCACGAGTTCGAGATCGAGGGCGAGGGCGAGGGCCGCCCCTACGAGGGCACCCAGACC
GCCAAGCTGAAGGTGACCAAGGGCGGCCCCCTGCCCTTCGCCTGGGACATCCTGTCCCCCCAGTTCATGT
ACGGCTCCAAGGCGTACGTGAAGCACCCCGCCGACATCCCCGATTACAAGAAGCTGTCCTTCCCCGAGGG
CTTCAAGTGGGAGCGCGTGATGAACTTCGAGGACGGCGGTCTGGTGACCGTGACCCAGGACTCCTCCCTG
CAGGACGGCACGCTGATCTACAAGGTGAAGATGCGCGGCACCAACTTCCCCCCCGACGGCCCCGTAATGC
AGAAGAAGACCATGGGCTGGGAGGCCTCCACCGAGCGCCTGTACCCCCGCGACGGCGTGCTGAAGGGCGA
GATCCACCAGGCCCTGAAGCTGAAGGACGGCGGCCACTACCTGGTGGAGTTCAAGACCATCTACATGGCC
AAGAAGCCCGTGCAACTGCCCGGCTACTACTACGTGGACACCAAGCTGGACATCACCTCCCACAACGAGG
ACTACACCATCGTGGAACAGTACGAGCGCTCCGAGGGCCGCCACCACCTGTTCCTGTACGGCATGGACGA
GCTGTACAAGTAGGTCGACAATCAACCTCTGGATTACAAAATTTGTGAAAGATTGACTGGTATTCTTAAC
TATGTTGCTCCTTTTACGCTATGTGGATACGCTGCTTTAATGCCTTTGTATCATGCTATTGCTTCCCGTA
TGGCTTTCATTTTCTCCTCCTTGTATAAATCCTGGTTGCTGTCTCTTTATGAGGAGTTGTGGCCCGTTGT
CAGGCAACGTGGCGTGGTGTGCACTGTGTTTGCTGACGCAACCCCCACTGGTTGGGGCATTGCCACCACC
TGTCAGCTCCTTTCCGGGACTTTCGCTTTCCCCCTCCCTATTGCCACGGCGGAACTCATCGCCGCCTGCC
TTGCCCGCTGCTGGACAGGGGCTCGGCTGTTGGGCACTGACAATTCCGTGGTGTTGTCGGGGAAGCTGAC
GTCCTTTCCATGGCTGCTCGCCTGTGTTGCCACCTGGATTCTGCGCGGGACGTCCTTCTGCTACGTCCCT
TCGGCCCTCAATCCAGCGGACCTTCCTTCCCGCGGCCTGCTGCCGGCTCTGCGGCCTCTTCCGCGTCTTC
GCCTTCGCCCTCAGACGAGTCGGATCTCCCTTTGGGCCGCCTCCCCGCCTGGAATTCGAGCTCGGTACAA
ACATGAGGATTACCCATGTCGGTACCTTTAAGACCAATGACTTACAAGGCAGCTGTAGATCTTAGCCACT
TTTTAAAAGAAAAGAGGGGACTGGAAGGGCTAATTCACTCCCAACGAAGACAAGATCTGCTTTTTGCTTG
TACTGGGTCTCTCTGGTTAGACCAGATCTGAGCCTGGGAGCTCTCTGGCTAACTAGGGAACCCACTGCTT
AAGCCTCAATAAAGCTTGCCTTGAGTGCTTCAAGTAGTGTGTGCCCGTCTGTTGTGTGACTCTGGTAACT
AGAGATCCCTCAGACCCTTTTAGTCAGTGTGGAAAATCTCTAGCAGTAGTAGTTCATGTCATCTTATTAT
TCAGTATTTATAACTTGCAAAGAAATGAATATCAGAGAGTGAGAGGCCTTGACATTGTTTAAACCCGCTG
ATCAGCCTCGACTGTGCCTTCTAGTTGCCAGCCATCTGTTGTTTGCCCCTCCCCCGTGCCTTCCTTGACC
CTGGAAGGTGCCACTCCCACTGTCCTTTCCTAATAAAATGAGGAAATTGCATCGCATTGTCTGAGTAGGT
GTCATTCTATTCTGGGGGGTGGGGTGGGGCAGGACAGCAAGGGGGAGGATTGGGAAGACAATAGCAGGCA
TGCTGGGGATGCGGTGGGCTCTATGGCTTCTGAGGCGGAAAGAACCAGCTGGGGCTCTAGGGGGTATCCC
C
[117 nt withheld, positions 5462-5578]
TCACGTTC
[91 nt withheld, positions 5587-5677]
A
[49 nt withheld, positions 5679-5727]
CCTTTGACGTTGGAGTCCACGTTCTTT
[37 nt withheld, positions 5755-5791]
ACCCTATCTCGGTCTATTCTTTTGATTTATAAGGGATTTTGCCGATTTCGGCCTATTGGTTAAAAAATGA
GCTGATTTAACAAAAATTTAACGCGAATTAATTCTGTGGAATGTGTGTCAGTTAGGGTGTGGAAAGTCCC
CAGGCTCCCCAGCAGGCAGAAGTATGCAAAGCATGCATCTCAATTAGTCAGCAACCAGGTGTGGAAAGTC
CCCAGGCTCCCCAGCAGGCAGAAGTATGCAAAGCATGCATCTCAATTAGTCAGCAACCATAGTCCCGCCC
CTAACTCCGCCCATCCCGCCCCTAACTCCGCCCAGTTCCGCCCATTCTCCGCCCCATGGCTGACTAATTT
TTTTTATTTATGCAGAGGCCGAGGCCGCCTCTGCCTCTGAGCTATTCCAGAAGTAGTGAGGAGGCTTTTT
TGGAGGCCTAGGCTTTTGCAAAAAGCTCCCGGGAGCTTGTATATCCATTTTCGGATCTGATCAGCACGTG
ATGAAAAAGCCTGAACTCACCGCGACGTCTGTCGAGAAGTTTCTGATCGAAAAGTTCGACAGCGTCTCCG
ACCTGATGCAGCTCTCGGAGGGCGAAGAATCTCGTGCTTTCAGCTTCGATGTAGGAGGGCGTGGATATGT
CCTGCGGGTAAATAGCTGCGCCGATGGTTTCTACAAAGATCGTTATGTTTATCGGCACTTTGCATCGGCC
GCGCTCCCGATTCCGGAAGTGCTTGACATTGGGGAATTCAGCGAGAGCCTGACCTATTGCATCTCCCGCC
GTGCACAGGGTGTCACGTTGCAAGACCTGCCTGAAACCGAACTGCCCGCTGTTCTGCAGCCGGTCGCGGA
GGCCATGGATGCGATCGCTGCGGCCGATCTTAGCCAGACGAGCGGGTTCGGCCCATTCGGACCGCAAGGA
ATCGGTCAATACACTACATGGCGTGATTTCATATGCGCGATTGCTGATCCCCATGTGTATCACTGGCAAA
CTGTGATGGACGACACCGTCAGTGCGTCCGTCGCGCAGGCTCTCGATGAGCTGATGCTTTGGGCCGAGGA
CTGCCCCGAAGTCCGGCACCTCGTGCACGCGGATTTCGGCTCCAACAATGTCCTGACGGACAATGGCCGC
ATAACAGCGGTCATTGACTGGAGCGAGGCGATGTTCGGGGATTCCCAATACGAGGTCGCCAACATCTTCT
TCTGGAGGCCGTGGTTGGCTTGTATGGAGCAGCAGACGCGCTACTTCGAGCGGAGGCATCCGGAGCTTGC
AGGATCGCCGCGGCTCCGGGCGTATATGCTCCGCATTGGTCTTGACCAACTCTATCAGAGCTTGGTTGAC
GGCAATTTCGATGATGCAGCTTGGGCGCAGGGTCGATGCGACGCAATCGTCCGATCCGGAGCCGGGACTG
TCGGGCGTACACAAATCGCCCGCAGAAGCGCGGCCGTCTGGACCGATGGCTGTGTAGAAGTACTCGCCGA
TAGTGGAAACCGACGCCCCAGCACTCGTCCGAGGGCAAAGGAATAGCACGTGCTACGAGATTTCGATTCC
ACCGCCGCCTTCTATGAAAGGTTGGGCTTCGGAATCGTTTTCCGGGACGCCGGCTGGATGATCCTCCAGC
GCGGGGATCTCATGCTGGAGTTCTTCGCCCACCCCAACTTGTTTATTGCAGCTTATAATGGTTACAAATA
AAGCAATAGCATCACAAATTTCACAAATAAAGCATTTTTTTCACTGCATTCTAGTTGTGGTTTGTCCAAA
CTCATCAATGTATCTTATCATGTCTGTATACCGTCGACCTCTAGCTAGAGCTTGGCGTAATCATGGTCAT
AGCTGTTTCCTGTGTGAAATTGTTATCCGCTCACAATTCCACACAACATACGAGCCGGAAGCATAAAGTG
TAAAGCCTGGGGTGCCTAATGAGTGAGCTAACTCACATTAATTGCGTTGCGCTCACTGCCCGCTTTCCAG
TCGGGAAACCTGTCGTGCCAGCTGCATTAATGAATCGGCCAACGCGCGGGGAGAGGCGGTTTGCGTATTG
GGCGCTCTTCCGCTTCCTCGCTCACTGACTCGCTGCGCTCGGTCGTTCGGCTGCGGCGAGCGGTATCAGC
TCACTCAAAGGCGGTAATACGGTTATCCACAGAATCAGGGGATAACGCAGGAAAGAACATGTGAGCAAAA
GGCCAGCAAAAGGCCAGGAACCGTAAAAAGGCCGCGTTGCTGGCGTTTTTCCATAGGCTCCGCCCCCCTG
ACGAGCATCACAAAAATCGACGCTCAAGTCAGAGGTGGCGAAACCCGACAGGACTATAAAGATACCAGGC
GTTTCCCCCTGGAAGCTCCCTCGTGCGCTCTCCTGTTCCGACCCTGCCGCTTACCGGATACCTGTCCGCC
TTTCTCCCTTCGGGAAGCGTGGCGCTTTCTCATAGCTCACGCTGTAGGTATCTCAGTTCGGTGTAGGTCG
TTCGCTCCAAGCTGGGCTGTGTGCACGAACCCCCCGTTCAGCCCGACCGCTGCGCCTTATCCGGTAACTA
TCGTCTTGAGTCCAACCCGGTAAGACACGACTTATCGCCACTGGCAGCAGCCACTGGTAACAGGATTAGC
AGAGCGAGGTATGTAGGCGGTGCTACAGAGTTCTTGAAGTGGTGGCCTAACTACGGCTACACTAGAAGAA
CAGTATTTGGTATCTGCGCTCTGCTGAAGCCAGTTACCTTCGGAAAAAGAGTTGGTAGCTCTTGATCCGG
CAAACAAACCACCGCTGGTAGCGGTGGTTTTTTTGTTTGCAAGCAGCAGATTACGCGCAGAAAAAAAGGA
TCTCAAGAAGATCCTTTGATCTTTTCTACGGGGTCTGACGCTCAGTGGAACGAAAACTCACGTTAAGGGA
TTTTGGTCATGAGATTATCAAAAAGGATCTTCACCTAGATCCTTTTAAATTAAAAATGAAGTTTTAAATC
AATCTAAAGTATATATGAGTAAACTTGGTCTGACAGTTACCAATGCTTAATCAGTGAGGCACCTATCTCA
GCGATCTGTCTATTTCGTTCATCCATAGTTGCCTGACTCCCCGTCGTGTAGATAACTACGATACGGGAGG
GCTTACCATCTGGCCCCAGTGCTGCAATGATACCGCGAGACCCACGCTCACCGGCTCCAGATTTATCAGC
AATAAACCAGCCAGCCGGAAGGGCCGAGCGCAGAAGTGGTCCTGCAACTTTATCCGCCTCCATCCAGTCT
ATTAATTGTTGCCGGGAAGCTAGAGTAAGTAGTTCGCCAGTTAATAGTTTGCGCAACGTTGTTGCCATTG
CTACAGGCATCGTGGTGTCACGCTCGTCGTTTGGTATGGCTTCATTCAGCTCCGGTTCCCAACGATCAAG
GCGAGTTACATGATCCCCCATGTTGTGCAAAAAAGCGGTTAGCTCCTTCGGTCCTCCGATCGTTGTCAGA
AGTAAGTTGGCCGCAGTGTTATCACTCATGGTTATGGCAGCACTGCATAATTCTCTTACTGTCATGCCAT
CCGTAAGATGCTTTTCTGTGACTGGTGAGTACTCAACCAAGTCATTCTGAGAATAGTGTATGCGGCGACC
GAGTTGCTCTTGCCCGGCGTCAATACGGGATAATACCGCGCCACATAGCAGAACTTTAAAAGTGCTCATC
ATTGGAAAACGTTCTTCGGGGCGAAAACTCTCAAGGATCTTACCGCTGTTGAGATCCAGTTCGATGTAAC
CCACTCGTGCACCCAACTGATCTTCAGCATCTTTTACTTTCACCAGCGTTTCTGGGTGAGCAAAAACAGG
AAGGCAAAATGCCGCAAAAAAGGGAATAAGGGCGACACGGAAATGTTGAATACTCATACTCTTCCTTTTT
CAATATTATTGAAGCATTTATCAGGGTTATTGTCTCATGAGCGGATACATATTTGAATGTATTTAGAAAA
ATAAACAAATAGGGGTTCCGCGCACATTTCCCCGAAAAGTGCCACCTGACGTCGACGGATCGGGAGATCA
ACTTGTTTATTGCAGCTTATAATGGTTACAAATAAAGCAATAGCATCACAAATTTCACAAATAAAGCATT
TTTTTCACTGCATTCTAGTTGTGGTTTGTCCAAACTCATCAATGTATCTTATCATGTCTGGATCAACTGG
ATAACTCAAGCTAACCAAAATCATCCCAAACTTCCCACCCCATACCCTATTACCACTGCCAATTACCTGT
GGTTTCATTTACTCTAAACCTGTGATTCCTCTGAATTATTTTCATTTTAAAGAAATTGTATTTGTTAAAT
ATGTACTACAAA
